>Addgene plasmid #156391 | pTYF-super-mfCCK-3.9k-Venus-WPRE | addgene full sequence | sequence record 311120 | Addgene NGS Result
CCTTAGCAGGCTCGTGGGGAAACCACTGGAAATCATTTAATCAGCTCTTTCAAACATATTGCCCATAAGT
TGCAGAAACGCAGCTGCCTCTCAGGATTAGAAGGTGGAGCAGCAACCGGAGGTGTCTCCGGGCCGCCCCC
CGCCCCACCTTCCCTACCCCCGCCTCACCCACTCGACCCCCACACTGTCATCGCCACAGTCCCTCCATTC
CAGAGGGAATTCCAGAGCGGAATACGGATTCCGATTTTAAAATAAGCGCTTCTAAATCTTTCTCCTTCCC
TCTAAGACGAATGAGGGAAAGAAAGGGAGAGGAGTTGAGGTCCCAAGGTTCAGGGATGCCTGGTGATCTG
CAGGTCCCAGGCTGGGCTGCCTCGGTGCACGGAGAGGGCGAGGGGCGCATTGTGGAGCCTTGGCAAGCGC
TGCTCTTCCTCGATCCTCGGTTTGCGGTCTGTGAAATGGGGTTCGCAGTGCCTTTGCGGGGACGTCGCGA
ACTCAAGCACCAGCAAGCCGATTCGAACTCAAAGGGCTTCAGGGTGTAGACGACCACCGCGCACTGAGGG
ACTACGGGTCGGCCCGCTCCGGAGCCAGGAGAGTAACCGCGCGCAGGGAAAGGCGCACTGCAGCCTTGGT
GCCTCCCTTCCCTCCACCGGACGGGTGAGTGACGACGGGCGAGGTCCTCATCTCCAGGCTGCGCAGCTGA
GTTCTGGCAGGTACGGTCCTAGGGGTGTGAGTGTGTGGGCCCTCCGGAAAGGTGGGAGGGGCGAATGCCG
TGGTCTACCCAAGCTTGCAGGGGTGCGGTGGGCAAGTTCCCCAGGACCCTCGCTGGCGCCGCTTGTCGGC
AGCTGGGAACAGTGGGCGCCGCGGGTGGCGGTAAGTTGGCCAGGGAAGGAAACACATCGCTTTCCCAAGC
CGGATTCCTCTGAGCAAAGCCAGATGGTGTCATCCCCATTTTACAGCTGCGTAAAGAAAGGCCCAGAACA
CCAACAGCCAGCTGTGGCCGGAGCCCTTTCACTGACCCGGAACACTAGCTCTCAGAAACCTGGAGAACTG
CGAGGGCTTTTAATGCGGCTGAGAAGAAAGTAAAGACCCCGACTCCTCTCTCCTTCGAAAGAGCCCACAC
AAGTATGAAGACCAGCGCCTCGGACGCTCCGGGGTAGGGGGGCCCACTCCCCATCCCTCTCAGAATCGCG
CCTTACTGACGCTCAGTCCCGCCCAGTGTCCACCCCCCACCCCCGCCCCAGTTTCCTTTCTGGACCCTCC
GGTCCCCAAAGCGAACTAAGCTAGCGGCAGCTTCTCCATCCCAGGGAAGACTCCAAACTCCTAGGTTTCC
CACCTTGGAGAGCACTGCTCTGGAATGCGCAGGGGAGCGGCAGCTGGAAAGGGTTGGAAGGAAGCTTCTC
GGACCCAGAGGGGGGCAGACACCGGGCCCAGCCAGGGAGGGGTTAAATCCGCCCCACTGGACCACCTCCC
CCTCTCCCCCAGGAGCCACTTCAACCGGTTGTCGTCCCAGTGGCCACCCTCTGAGCACGTGTTGCTGCCA
GTCTGCGTCAGCGCTGGGTAAATACATGACTGGGCGACGCCGCCGGGCGGGGCTATTTAAGAGGCAGCCG
CCCTCTGGTCCTCCCTGAACTTGGCTCAGCTGCCGGGCTGCTCCGGTTGGAAACGCCAAGCCAGCTGCGT
TCTAATCCAAAAGGTAGGTCCCTCGGTTCGTCAGCGGGGGATCCAAGTGTCGTGTGTCTTTGAAGAATGC
TGTCGTCAGCTTTGTGCCCATTTCCATTTTGCTTTTCTATTTTCTGTGTCTTTCCTCCGAGAGCTCGAAA
GACATTTTTTGAAGTCAGAAACAACGGTTCCGGGTCTAAAAGTGAGGTCTGGGTAGGTAGAGCTGCTTTA
GAGGCTTTCACGCGCCGGCATACCCATTCGCTAAGATTCGCATGCAGATTGAGATTTGCTAGCTGTTACA
CAGCGGTGCTGGGGACGTTGCAATATTTTCTAATAAAATACCAGAGGGTTTTAAGATTCAAATTCATTTT
CTAAATACTGCAGAAAATTTCGAGGCTTTACGGATAGAAATGTGAGGGTGTTTTATCCACTAGCGATCTA
AAATGCACGGGGCTTTGGAAGCCTGAGTGCTGGGCACATATTTCTGATTTTAAAACCTGCCTATGTTTTG
CGTAGTGGCTTATTGCCATTTCCCACCTACACTTTGAGAAAACTTTATAAATACGGCTTTATTTATTGCT
CCTACATTTTAAACTGTGCTTCTCTTTTTCGTCATTTACTGTATTTCCATATTGAAAGCTTGTTAGCTAT
CTGGAAAGGTGCTTTCCCTAGGCTTCTCATTTCTCCCACGGAGTCTTCCCTTTAGGATATTTTTTTCACA
CTATTTTTAATCTCGTGGGGTTTTATTTTTCTTCTTTCAGTTAGAAGAGAGGCACTCTGCAAACACTTCC
TCAAACTTTAGGGAAGCAGAAAACATTCCTTCTGCTCAACACGGCAAAAAACAGGGTCTCTGTCTGCCCC
TCGGCACTGGGTGTGGAGTTCCCAAAGACCAGCCGTGTGCGCCCGGGGGCGCGCGCCATGGCACTCGGCT
TGAGCCCTCGTGCTTGTGGTGGCCTGGGGAGTCTGGAGCACCTGTGTTTGTCCTAAGCCGGTTTCTGGGT
GGCGGCCGCGGATCCACCATGGTGAGCAAGGGCGAGGAGCTGTTCACCGGGGTGGTGCCCATCCTGGTCG
AGCTGGACGGCGACGTAAACGGCCACAAGTTCAGCGTGTCCGGCGAGGGCGAGGGCGATGCCACCTACGG
CAAGCTGACCCTGAAGCTGATCTGCACCACCGGCAAGCTGCCCGTGCCCTGGCCCACCCTCGTGACCACC
CTGGGCTACGGCCTGCAGTGCTTCGCCCGCTACCCCGACCACATGAAGCAGCACGACTTCTTCAAGTCCG
CCATGCCCGAAGGCTACGTCCAGGAGCGCACCATCTTCTTCAAGGACGACGGCAACTACAAGACCCGCGC
CGAGGTGAAGTTCGAGGGCGACACCCTGGTGAACCGCATCGAGCTGAAGGGCATCGACTTCAAGGAGGAC
GGCAACATCCTGGGGCACAAGCTGGAGTACAACTACAACAGCCACAACGTCTATATCACCGCCGACAAGC
AGAAGAACGGCATCAAGGCCAACTTCAAGATCCGCCACAACATCGAGGACGGCGGCGTGCAGCTCGCCGA
CCACTACCAGCAGAACACCCCCATCGGCGACGGCCCCGTGCTGCTGCCCGACAACCACTACCTGAGCTAC
CAGTCCGCCCTGAGCAAAGACCCCAACGAGAAGCGCGATCACATGGTCCTGCTGGAGTTCGTGACCGCCG
CCGGGATCACTCTCGGCATGGACGAGCTGTACAAGTAAGGCGCGCCCTAGTCGGATATCCGTCGAGCCCC
TCTCCCTCCCCCCCCCCTAACGTTACTGGCCGAAGCCGCTTGGAATAAGGCCGGTGTGCGTTTGTCTATA
TGTTATTTTCCACCATATTGCCGTCTTTTGGCAATGTGAGGGCCCGGAAACCTGGCCCTGTCTTCTTGAC
GAGCATTCCTAGGGGTCTTTCCCCTCTCGCCAAAGGAATGCAAGGTCTGTTGAATGTCGTGAAGGAAGCA
GTTCCTCTGGAAGCTTCTTGAAGACAAACAACGTCTGTAGCGACCCTTTGCAGGCAGCGGAACCCCCCAC
CTGGCGACAGGTGCCTCTGCGGCCAAAAGCCACGTGTATAAGATACACCTGCAAAGGCGGCACAACCCCA
GTGCCACGTTGTGAGTTGGATAGTTGTGGAAAGAGTCAAATGGCTCTCCTCAAGCGTATTCAACAAGGGG
CTGAAGGATGCCCAGAAGGTACCCCATTGTATGGGATCTGATCTGGGGCCTCGGTACACATGCTTTACAT
GTGTTTAGTCGAGGTTAAAAAAACGTCTAGGCCCCCCGAACCACGGGGACGTGGTTTTCCTTTGAAAAAC
ACGATGATAATATGGCCACAACCATGAAGCTACTGTCTTCTATCGAACAAGCATGCGATATTTGCCGACT
TAAAAAGCTCAAGTGCTCCAAAGAAAAACCGAAGTGCGCCAAGTGTCTGAAGAACAACTGGGAGTGTCGC
TACTCTCCCAAAACCAAAAGGTCTCCGCTGACTAGGGCACATCTGACAGAAGTGGAATCAAGGCTAGAAA
GACTGGAACAGCTATTTCTACTGATTTTTCCTCGAGAAGACCTTGACATGATTTTGAAAATGGATTCTTT
ACAGGATATAAAAGCATTGTTAACAGGATTATTTGTACAAGATAATGTGAATAAAGATGCCGTCACAGAT
AGATTGGCTTCAGTGGAGACTGATATGCCTCTAACATTGAGACAGCATAGAATAAGTGCGACATCATCAT
CGGAAGAGAGTAGTAACAAAGGTCAAAGACAGTTGACTGTATCGCCGGAATTGGGATCCATGGTGTTTCC
TTCTGGGCAGATCTCAAACCAGGCCCTGGCCTTAGCACCGTCCTCTGCCCCAGTCCTTGCCCAGACCATG
GTCCCTTCCTCAGCCATGGTACCTCTGGCTCAGCCCCCAGCTCCTGCCCCAGTTCTAACCCCGGGTCCTC
CCCAGTCCCTGTCTGCACCTGTTCCAAAGAGCACCCAGGCTGGGGAAGGCACGCTGTCGGAAGCCCTGCT
GCACCTGCAGTTTGATGCTGATGAAGACTTGGGGGCCTTGCTTGGCAACAGCACAGACCCAGGAGTGTTC
ACAGACCTGGCATCTGTGGACAACTCAGAGTTTCAGCAGCTCCTGAACCAGGGTGTGTCCATGTCTCACT
CCACAGCTGAGCCCATGCTGATGGAGTACCCTGAAGCTATAACTCGCCTGGTGACAGGGTCCCAGAGGCC
CCCTGACCCAGCTCCCACACCCCTGGGGACCTCGGGGCTTCCCAATGGTCTCTCCGGAGATGAAGACTTC
TCCTCCATTGCGGACATGGACTTCTCTGCTCTGCTGAGTCAGATCAGCTCCAGCGGCCAATCTAGACTGC
AGCTCGACCTCGAGGGGGGGCCCGGTACCAGGTAAGTTAACATCGAGGGATCAAGCTTATCGATAATCAA
CCTCTGGATTACAAAATTTGTGAAAGATTGACTGGTATTCTTAACTATGTTGCTCCTTTTACGCTATGTG
GATACGCTGCTTTAATGCCTTTGTATCATGCTATTGCTTCCCGTATGGCTTTCATTTTCTCCTCCTTGTA
TAAATCCTGGTTGCTGTCTCTTTATGAGGAGTTGTGGCCCGTTGTCAGGCAACGTGGCGTGGTGTGCACT
GTGTTTGCTGACGCAACCCCCACTGGTTGGGGCATTGCCACCACCTGTCAGCTCCTTTCCGGGACTTTCG
CTTTCCCCCTCCCTATTGCCACGGCGGAACTCATCGCCGCCTGCCTTGCCCGCTGCTGGACAGGGGCTCG
GCTGTTGGGCACTGACAATTCCGTGGTGTTGTCGGGGAAGCTGACGTCCTTTCCATGGCTGCTCGCCTGT
GTTGCCACCTGGATTCTGCGCGGGACGTCCTTCTGCTACGTCCCTTCGGCCCTCAATCCAGCGGACCTTC
CTTCCCGCGGCCTGCTGCCGGCTCTGCGGCCTCTTCCGCGTCTTCGCCTTCGCCCTCAGACGAGTCGGAT
CTCCCTTTGGGCCGCCTCCCCGCATCGTCGACTAGGGATAACAGGGTAACGGTACCTTTAAGACCAATGA
CTTACAAGGCAGCTGTAGATCTTAGCCACTTTTTAAAAGAAAAGGGGGGACTGGAAGGGCTAATTCACTC
CCAGGGTCTCTCTGGTTAGACCAGATCTGAGCCTGGGAGCTCTCTGGCTAACTAGGGAACCCACTGCTTA
AGCCTCATAAAGCTCGACTGTGCCTTCTAGTTGCCAGCCATCTGTTGTTTGCCCCTCCCCCGTGCCTTCC
TTGACCCTGGAAGGTGCCACTCCCACTGTCCTTTCCTAATAAAATGAGGAAATTGCATCGCATTGTCTGA
GTAGGTGTCATTCTATTCTGGGGGGTAGGGTGGGGCAGGACAGCAAGGGGGAGGATTGGGAAGACAATAG
CAGGCATGCTGGGGATGCGGTGGGCTCTATGGCTTCTGAGGCGGAAAGAACCAGCTGGGGCTCTAGGGGG
TATCCCC
[124 nt withheld, positions 6168-6291]
CGCCGGCTGTGCGGGAGAACGGAGTTCTATTATGACTCAAATCAGTCTCCCCAAGCATTCGGGGATCAGA
GTTTTTAAGGATAACTTAGTGTGTAGGGGGCCAGTGAGTTGGAGATGAAAGCGTAGGGAGTCGAAGGTGT
CCTTTTGCGCCGAGTCAGTTCCTGGGTGGGGGCCACAAGATCGGATGAGCCAGTTTATCAATCCGGGGGT
GCCAGCTGATCCATGGAGTGCAGGGTCTGCAAAATATCTCAAGCACTGATTGATCTTAGGTTTTACAATA
GTGATGTTACCCCAGGAACAATTTGGGGAAGGTCAGAATCTTGTAGCCTGTAGCTGCATGACTCCTAAAC
CATAATTTCTTTTTTGTTTTTTTTTTTTTATTTTTGAGACAGGGTCTCACTCTGTCACCTAGGCTGGAGT
GCAGTGGTGCAATCACAGCTCACTGCAGCCTCAACGTCGTAAGCTCAAGCGATCCTCCCACCTCAGCCTG
CCTGGTAGCTGAGACTACAAGCGACGCCCCAGTTAATTTTTGTATTTTTGGTAGAGGCAGCGTTTTGCCG
TGTGGCCCTGGCTGGTCTCGAACTCCTGGGCTCAAGTGATCCAGCCTCAGCCTCCCAAAGTGCTGGGACA
ACCGGGGCCAGTCACTGCACCTGGCCCTAAACCATAATTTCTAATCTTTTGGCTAATTTGTTAGTCCTAC
AAAGGCAGTCTAGTCCCCAGGCAAAAAGGGGGTTTGTTTCGGGAAAGGGCTGTTACTGTCTTTGTTTCAA
ACTATAAACTAAGTTCCTCCTAAACTTAGTTCGGCCTACACCCAGGAATGAACAAGGAGAGCTTGGAGGT
TAGAAGCACGATGGAATTGGTTAGGTCAGATCTCTTTCACTGTCTGAGTTATAATTTTGCAATGGTGGTT
CAAAGACTGCCCGCTTCTGACACCAGTCGCTGCATTAATGAATCGGCCAACGCGCGGGGAGAGGCGGTTT
GCGTATTGGGCGCTCTTCCGCTTCCTCGCTCACTGACTCGCTGCGCTCGGTCGTTCGGCTGCGGCGAGCG
GTATCAGCTCACTCAAAGGCGGTAATACGGTTATCCACAGAATCAGGGGATAACGCAGGAAAGAACATGT
GAGCAAAAGGCCAGCAAAAGGCCAGGAACCGTAAAAAGGCCGCGTTGCTGGCGTTTTTCCATAGGCTCCG
CCCCCCTGACGAGCATCACAAAAATCGACGCTCAAGTCAGAGGTGGCGAAACCCGACAGGACTATAAAGA
TACCAGGCGTTTCCCCCTGGAAGCTCCCTCGTGCGCTCTCCTGTTCCGACCCTGCCGCTTACCGGATACC
TGTCCGCCTTTCTCCCTTCGGGAAGCGTGGCGCTTTCTCATAGCTCACGCTGTAGGTATCTCAGTTCGGT
GTAGGTCGTTCGCTCCAAGCTGGGCTGTGTGCACGAACCCCCCGTTCAGCCCGACCGCTGCGCCTTATCC
GGTAACTATCGTCTTGAGTCCAACCCGGTAAGACACGACTTATCGCCACTGGCAGCAGCCACTGGTAACA
GGATTAGCAGAGCGAGGTATGTAGGCGGTGCTACAGAGTTCTTGAAGTGGTGGCCTAACTACGGCTACAC
TAGAAGAACAGTATTTGGTATCTGCGCTCTGCTGAAGCCAGTTACCTTCGGAAAAAGAGTTGGTAGCTCT
TGATCCGGCAAACAAACCACCGCTGGTAGCGGTGGTTTTTTTGTTTGCAAGCAGCAGATTACGCGCAGAA
AAAAAGGATCTCAAGAAGATCCTTTGATCTTTTCTACGGGGTCTGACGCTCAGTGGAACGAAAACTCACG
TTAAGGGATTTTGGTCATGAGATTATCAAAAAGGATCTTCACCTAGATCCTTTTAAATTAAAAATGAAGT
TTTAAATCAATCTAAAGTATATATGAGTAAACTTGGTCTGACAGTTACCAATGCTTAATCAGTGAGGCAC
CTATCTCAGCGATCTGTCTATTTCGTTCATCCATAGTTGCCTGACTCCCCGTCGTGTAGATAACTACGAT
ACGGGAGGGCTTACCATCTGGCCCCAGTGCTGCAATGATACCGCGAGACCCACGCTCACCGGCTCCAGAT
TTATCAGCAATAAACCAGCCAGCCGGAAGGGCCGAGCGCAGAAGTGGTCCTGCAACTTTATCCGCCTCCA
TCCAGTCTATTAATTGTTGCCGGGAAGCTAGAGTAAGTAGTTCGCCAGTTAATAGTTTGCGCAACGTTGT
TGCCATTGCTACAGGCATCGTGGTGTCACGCTCGTCGTTTGGTATGGCTTCATTCAGCTCCGGTTCCCAA
CGATCAAGGCGAGTTACATGATCCCCCATGTTGTGCAAAAAAGCGGTTAGCTCCTTCGGTCCTCCGATCG
TTGTCAGAAGTAAGTTGGCCGCAGTGTTATCACTCATGGTTATGGCAGCACTGCATAATTCTCTTACTGT
CATGCCATCCGTAAGATGCTTTTCTGTGACTGGTGAGTACTCAACCAAGTCATTCTGAGAATAGTGTATG
CGGCGACCGAGTTGCTCTTGCCCGGCGTCAATACGGGATAATACCGCGCCACATAGCAGAACTTTAAAAG
TGCTCATCATTGGAAAACGTTCTTCGGGGCGAAAACTCTCAAGGATCTTACCGCTGTTGAGATCCAGTTC
GATGTAACCCACTCGTGCACCCAACTGATCTTCAGCATCTTTTACTTTCACCAGCGTTTCTGGGTGAGCA
AAAACAGGAAGGCAAAATGCCGCAAAAAAGGGAATAAGGGCGACACGGAAATGTTGAATACTCATACTCT
TCCTTTTTCAATATTATTGAAGCATTTATCAGGGTTATTGTCTCATGAGCGGATACATATTTGAATGTAT
TTAGAAAAATAAACAAATAGGGGTTCCGCGCACATTTCCCCGAAAAGTGCCACCTGACGTCTAAGAAACC
ATTATTATCATGACATTAACCTATAAAAATAGGCGTATCACGAGGCCCTTTCGTCTCGCGCGTTTCGGTG
ATGACGGTGAAAACCTCTGACACATGCAGCTCCCGGAGACGGTCACAGCTTGTCTGTAAGCGGATGCCGG
GAGCAGACAAGCCCGTCAGGGCGCGTCAGCGGGTGTTGGCGGGTGTCGGGGCTGGCTTAACTATGCGGCA
TCAGAGCAGATTGTACTGAGAGTGCACCATATGCGGTGTGAAATACCGCACAGATGCGTAAGGAGAAAAT
ACCGCATCAGGCGCCATTCGCCATTCAGGCTGCGCAACTGTTGGGAAGGGCGATCGGTGCGGGCCTCTTC
GCTATTACGCCAGGGGAGGCAGAGATTGCAGTAAGCTGAGATCGCAGCACTGCACTCCAGCCTGGGCGAC
AGAGTAAGACTCTGTCTCAAAAATAAAATAAATAAATCAATCAGATATTCCAATCTTTTCCTTTATTTAT
TTATTTATTTTCTATTTTGGAAACACAGTCCTTCCTTATTCCAGAATTACACATATATTCTATTTTTCTT
TATATGCTCCAGTTTTTTTTAGACCTTCACCTGAAATGTGTGTATACAAAATCTAGGCCAGTCCAGCAGA
GCCTAAAGGTAAAAAATAAAATAATAAAAAATAAATAAAATCTAGCTCACTCCTTCACATCAAAATGGAG
ATACAGCTGTTAGCATTAAATACCAAATAACCCATCTTGTCCTCAATAATTTTAAGCGCCTCTCTCCACC
ACATCTAACTCCTGTCAAAGGCATGTGCCCCTTCCGGGCGCTCTGCTGTGCTGCCAACCAACTGGCATGT
GGACTCTGCAGGGTCCCTAACTGCCAAGCCCCACAGTGTGCCCTGAGGCTGCCCCTTCCTTCTAGCGGCT
GCCCCCACTCGGCTTTGCTTTCCCTAGTTTCAGTTACTTGCGTTCAGCCAAGGTCTGAAACTAGGTGCGC
ACAGAGCGGTAAGACTGCGAGAGAAAGAGACCAGCTTTACAGGGGGTTTATCACAGTGCACCCTGACAGT
CGTCAGCCTCACAGGGGGTTTATCACATTGCACCCTGACAGTCGTCAGCCTCACAGGGGGTTTATCACAG
TGCACCCTTACAATCATTCCATTTGATTCACAATTTTTTTAGTCTCTACTGTGCCTAACTTGTAAGTTAA
ATTTGATCAGAGGTGTGTTCCCAGAGGGGAAAACAGTATATACAGGGTTCAGTACTATCGCATTTCAGGC
CCGAGAGCTGCATCCGGAGTATCTAGATGGAGTTCCGCGTTACATAACTTACGGTAAATGGCCCGCCTGG
CTGACCGCCCAACGACCCCCGCCCATTGACGTCAATAATGACGTATGTTCCCATAGTAACGCCAATAGGG
ACTTTCCATTGACGTCAATGGGAGTTTGTTTTGGCACCAAAATCAACGGGACTTTCCAAAATGTCGTAAT
AACCCCGCCCCGTTGACGCAAATGGGCGGTAGGCGTGTACTCTAGAAGGTCTATATAAGCAGAGCTCGTT
TAGTGAACCGGGTCTCTCTGGTTAGACCAGATCTGAGCCTGGGAGCTCTCTGGCTAACTAGGGAACCCAC
TGCTTAAGCCTCAATAAAGCTTGCCTTGAGTGCTCAAAGTAGTGTGTGCCCGTCTGTTGTGTGACTCTGG
TAACTAGAGATCCCTCAGACCCTTTTAGTCAGTGTGGAAAATCTCTAGCAGTGGCGCCCGAACAGGGACT
TGAAAGCGAAAGTAAAGCCAGAGGAGATCTCTCGACGCAGGACTCGGCTTGCTGAAGCGCGCACGGCAAG
AGGCGAGGGGCGGCGACTGCAGAGTACGCCAAAAATTTTGACTAGCGGAGGCTAGAAGGAGAGAGATGGG
TGCGAGAGCGTCGGTATTAAGCGGGGGAGAATTAGATAAATGGGAAAAAATTCGGTTAAGGCCAGGGGGA
AAGAAACAATATAAACTAAAACATATAGTATGGGCAAGCAGGGAGCTAGAACGATTCGCAGTTAATCCTG
GCCTTTTAGAGACATCAGAAGGCTGTAGACAAATACTGGGACAGCTACAACCATCCCTTCAGACAGGATC
AGAAGAACTTAGATCATTATATAATACAATAGCAGTCCTCTATTGTGTGCATCAAAGGATAGATGTAAAA
GACACCAAGGAAGCCTTAGATAAGATAGAGGAAGAGCAAAACAAAAGTAAGAAAAAGGCACAGCAAGCAG
CAGCTGACACAGGAAACAACAGCCAGGTCAGCCAAAATTACCCTATAGTGCAGAACCTCCAGGGGCAAAT
GGTACATCAGGCCATATCACCTAGAACTTTAAATGCATGGGTAAAAGTAGTAGAAGAGAAGGCTTTCAGC
CCAGAAGTAATACCCATGTTTTCAGCATTATCAGAAGGAGCCACCCCACAAGATTTAAATACCATGCTAA
ACACAGTGGGGGGACATCAAGCAGCCATGCAAATGTTAAAAGAGACCATCAATGAGGAAGCTGCAGAATG
GGATAGATTGCATCCAGTGCATGCAGGGCCTATTGCACCAGGCCAGATGAGAGAACCAAGGGGAAGTGAC
ATAGCAGGAACTACTAGCAAATTAAGAGAACAATTTGGAAATAATAAAACAATAATCTTTAAGCAATCCT
CAGGAGGGGACCCAGAAATTGTAACGCACAGTTTTAATTGTGGAGGGGAATTTTTCTACTGTAATTCAAC
ACAACTGTTTAATAGTACTTGGTTTAATAGTACTTGGAGTACTGAAGGGTCAAATAACACTGAAGGAAGT
GACACAATCACACTCCCATGCAGAATAAAACAATTTATAAACATGTGGCAGGAAGTAGGAAAAGCAATGT
ATGCCCCTCCCATCAGTGGACAAATTAGATGTTCATCAAATATTACTGGGCTGCTATTAACAAGAGATGG
TGGTAATAACAACAATGGGTCCGAGATCTTCAGACCTGGAGGAGGCGATATGAGGGACAATTGGAGAAGT
GAATTATATAAATATAAAGTAGTAAAAATTGAACCATTAGGAGTAGCACCCACCAAGGCAAAGAGAAGAG
TGGTGCAGAGAGAAAAAAGAGCAGTGGGAATAGGAGCTTTGTTCCTTGGGTTCTTGGGAGCAGCAGGAAG
CACTATGGGCGCAGCGTCAATGACGCTGACGGTACAGGCCAGACAATTATTGTCTGATATAGTGCAGCAG
CAGAACAATTTGCTGAGGGCTATTGAGGCGCAACAGCATCTGTTGCAACTCACAGTCTGGGGCATCAAAC
AGCTCCAGGCAAGAATCCTGGCTGTGGAAAGATACCTAAAGGATCAACAGCTCCTGGGGATTTGGGGTTG
CTCTGGAAAACTCATTTGCACCACTGCTGTGCCTTGGAATGCTAGTTGGAGTAATAAATCTCTGGAACAG
ATTTGGAATAACATGACCTGGATGGAGTGGGACAGAGAAATTAACAATTACACAAGCTTAATACACTCCT
TAATTGAAGAATCGCAAAACCAGCAAGAAAAGAATGAACAAGAATTATTGGAATTAGATAAATGGGCTTG
CGGCCGGAATTCACAAATGGCAGTATTCATCCACAATTTTAAAAGAAAAGGGGGGATTGGGGGGTACAGT
GCAGGGGAAAGAATAGTAGACATAATAGCAACAGACATACAAACTAAAGAATTACAAAAACAAATTACAA
AAATTCAAAATTTTCGGGTTTATTACAGGGACAGCAGAGATCCACTTTGGGCGGCCTAGGGATAACAGGG
TAATAGATCTTGCTAGCTCTTATCATGTCTGGATCCAAGCTTGCATGCCTGCAGGTCGGAGTACTGTCCT
CCGAGCGGAGTACTGTCCTCCGAGCGGAGTACTGTCCTCCGAGCGGAGTACTGTCCTCCGAGCGGAGTAC
TGTCCTCCGAGCGGAGACTCTAGAGGGTCCCGGGATACGCGTTCTACCTTGATTGCTCCTGCTTGTGCAT
CCCCGAGGCCCTCCTAACCAGCCTTCCCCTTCCAGTCCATCTGCCTTTTGGGCAGTTTCCATATCACCAC
CTAGCTCGCCTGACCAAAACATTTCTCCAAGATTTCCTCCTACCATCTCCACTCCATAGTCCCCAAATAT
CAGAATTGTTGGGAGGTGTTTGTCCACTTGTTTGCTTCTGCTCCCCTATTGTATTGTCAGCTCTTGTTCA
TACTGAATCCCTGGGGCCCAACACAAAGTAAGTGTTGAATAAACATGAATTACATGGACCAAGGGCCGGG
AGTTGAGTAACTGGTATAAGGTAGGGAATTTCTATAGAAATGGTCTCAAAGTGTGCTTGGTGGACCAGCA
TTTTCAGTATGGCCAGGGAACTTGTTAGAAATGTGGATTCTTGGTGGGGTGCAGTGGCTCACACCTATAA
TCCCAGCATTTTCGGAGGCTGAGGTGGGTGGATCACCTGAGGTCAGAAGTTCGAGACCAACCTGGCCACT
GGGGAGGCTGAGGCAGGAGAATCTTTTGAACCCAGGAGGCAGAGGTTGCAGTGAGCCGAGATGACGCCAC
TGTACTCCAGCCTGGGTGACAGAATGAGACTCTGTCTGAACGAAGGAAGGAAAAGAAAGAAAGAAAGAAA
GACAGAAAGAGAGAGAGAGAGAGAGAAAGAAAGAAAGAAAGAAAGGAAGGAAGGAAGGAAGGAAGGAAGG
AGAAAGAAAGAGAAAGAAAGAGAGAGAGAGGAAAAGAGGGAAAGAGGGATAGAGGAAAAGGGAAAGAGAG
AGAGGAAGGGAGGGAAGGAGGGAGGGAGGGAGGAAAGGAGGAAGGAAGGAAGGAAGGAAGGAAGGAAGGA
AGGAAGGAAGGAAGGAAGGAAGGAAGGAAGGAAGGAAAGAAGGAACGAATTCAGATTATTGGGCCCTTCC
TCAAGCCCGCTGAATTAGAAGTTCTGGGGATATTTTGATAACAAGGTTATGTTTTCAAATATGTCTTGCC
ACAGTCACAAATAAGACTAGTTTTCCCAACTGAACTACGAAAA
Features (pLannotate 1.2.2; 34 found; start..end, strand, type, name):
   2679..3398    +  CDS            Venus: yellow fluorescent protein (YFP) with fast and efficient maturation (Nagai et al., 2002) mammalian codon-optimized
   3427..4013    +  misc_feature   IRES2: internal ribosome entry site (IRES) of the encephalomyocarditis virus (EMCV)
   4014..4454    +  CDS            GAL4 DNA binding domain: DNA binding domain of the GAL4 transcriptional activator; Saccharomyces cerevisiae GAL4 (truncated)
   4485..5021    +  CDS            p65: C-terminal portion of the p65 subunit of mouse NF-κB
   5044..5069    +  misc_feature   MCS (fragment): pBluescript multiple cloning site
   5105..5693    +  misc_feature   WPRE: woodchuck hepatitis virus posttranscriptional regulatory element
   5713..5790    +  CDS            nef (fragment): NEF_HV1Z2 - Experimental evidence at protein level: Swiss-Prot protein existence level 1. Extracellular Nef protein targets CD4(+) T-lymphocytes for apoptosis by interacting with CXCR4 surface receptors. From Human immunodeficiency virus type 1 group M subtype D (isolate Z2/CDC-Z34) (HIV-1).
   5792..5813    +  LTR            3' LTR (ΔU3) (fragment): self-inactivating 3' long terminal repeat (LTR) from HIV-1
   5813..5873    +  ncRNA          mir-TAR: Accession: RF00250 - Trans-activation response element (TAR)
   5898..6009    +  polyA_signal   bGH poly(A) signal: bovine growth hormone polyadenylation signal
   6126..6147    +  promoter       SV40 promoter (fragment): SV40 enhancer and early promoter
   6168..6299    +  rep_origin     f1 ori (fragment) (sequence partly withheld): f1 bacteriophage origin of replication; arrow indicates direction of (+) strand synthesis
   6703..6891    +  CDS            EEF1AKMT2 (fragment): EFMT2_HUMAN - Also known as C10orf138, METTL10 From Homo sapiens (Human).
   7230..7284    -  CDS            lacI (fragment): lac repressor; lacI; The lac repressor binds to the lac operator to inhibit transcription in E. coli. This inhibition can be relieved by adding lactose or isopropyl-β-D-thiogalactopyranoside (IPTG).
   7467..8055    -  rep_origin     ori: high-copy-number ColE1/pMB1/pBR322/pUC origin of replication
   8226..9086    -  CDS            AmpR: β-lactamase; bla; confers resistance to ampicillin, carbenicillin, and related antibiotics
   9087..9191    -  promoter       AmpR promoter: bla
   9286..9321    +  CDS            rop (fragment): Rop protein, which maintains plasmids at low copy number; rop
   9423..9522    +  misc_feature   bom (fragment): basis of mobility region from pBR322
   9528..9594    -  CDS            lacZα (fragment): LacZα fragment of β-galactosidase; lacZ fragment
  10489..10512   +  LTR            3' LTR (fragment): 3' long terminal repeat (LTR) from HIV-1
  10529..10653   +  enhancer       CMV enhancer (fragment): human cytomegalovirus immediate early enhancer
  10668..10767   +  promoter       CMVd1 promoter: truncated human cytomegalovirus (CMV) immediate early promoter that yields slightly reduced expression relative to the full-length promoter
  10781..10961   +  LTR            5' LTR (truncated): truncated 5' long terminal repeat (LTR) from HIV-1
  11009..11133   +  misc_feature   HIV-1 Ψ: packaging signal of human immunodeficiency virus type 1
  11117..11838   +  CDS            HIV-1 gag (fragment): gag protein from human immunodeficiency virus 1; gag
  11837..12073   +  CDS            env (fragment): ENV_HV1N5 - Experimental evidence at protein level: Swiss-Prot protein existence level 1. From Human immunodeficiency virus type 1 group M subtype B (isolate NY5) (HIV-1).
  12292..12628   +  ncRNA          RRE: Accession: RF00036 - HIV Rev response element
  12838..12955   +  misc_feature   cPPT/CTS: central polypurine tract and central termination sequence of HIV-1
  13029..13046   +  polyA_signal   SV40 poly(A) signal (fragment): SV40 polyadenylation signal
  13048..13069   -  misc_feature   MCS (fragment): pUC18/19 multiple cloning site
  13068..13162   +  protein_bind   5X UAS: five tandem copies of the "ScaI site" 17-mer CGGAGTACTGTCCTCCG, an upstream activating sequence (UAS) that efficiently binds yeast Gal4 (Webster et al., 1988; Pfeiffer et al., 2010) GAL4
  13623..13706   +  CDS            C8orf17 (fragment): MOST1_HUMAN - Experimental evidence at protein level: Swiss-Prot protein existence level 1. May be involved in cell survival, proliferation and progression of cancer cells. From Homo sapiens (Human).
  13714..13821   -  CDS            MYL10 (fragment): MYL10_HUMAN - Also known as MYLC2PL, PLRLC. Experimental evidence at protein level: Swiss-Prot protein existence level 1. From Homo sapiens (Human).
