[The description below was written by a language model from this plasmid's Addgene catalogue record and pLannotate feature annotations shown in this document.]
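Description:
pTYF-super-mfCCK-3.9k-Venus-WPRE is an HIV-1-derived, self-inactivating lentiviral transfer plasmid built on the pTYF backbone, designed to express the yellow fluorescent protein Venus under a cholecystokinin (CCK) gene promoter. It is maintained in E. coli through a high-copy ColE1/pUC-type origin and selected with ampicillin via the β-lactamase gene. The viral portion carries a CMV enhancer/promoter fused to a truncated 5' LTR, the Ψ packaging signal with partial gag and env sequence, the Rev response element and cPPT/CTS. At the other end are a ΔU3 3' LTR fragment with TAR and a bovine growth hormone polyadenylation signal.

The payload sits between the cPPT and the 3' LTR. Five tandem Gal4 UAS sites lie at the upstream edge of a long stretch that carries no promoter annotation and runs across the numbering origin of the circular sequence to the start of Venus. By its position and the construct name, this stretch presumably holds the roughly 3.9 kb CCK promoter fragment. The few short human gene matches inside it are probably spurious. The "mf" prefix and the associated study of monkey genome promoters suggest a macaque origin, though the record does not state the species.

Venus is followed by an EMCV IRES and a Gal4 DNA-binding domain fused to the p65 activation domain, then WPRE to enhance transcript stability and expression. This arrangement suggests a positive-feedback amplifier, which is probably what "super" refers to. The cell-type-specific promoter would drive a bicistronic transcript, and the resulting Gal4p65 would bind the upstream UAS sites to boost transcription while keeping specificity. The construct is suited to labelling CCK-expressing neurons and validating promoter specificity in vivo.
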