Addgene plasmid #156391: pTYF-super-mfCCK-3.9k-Venus-WPRE
Purpose: Expresses Venus under CCK gene promoter
Depositing lab: Shuji Kaneko. Depositing organization: Kyoto University, Graduate School of Pharmaceutical Sciences. Publication: Identification of neuron-type specific promoters in monkey genome and their functional validation in mice. Nagai Y, Nishitani N, Yasuda M, Ueda Y, Fukui Y, Andoh C, Shirakawa H, Nakagawa T, Inoue KI, Nagayasu K, Kasparov S, Nakamura K, Kaneko S. Biochem Biophys Res Commun. 2019 Oct 22;518(4):619-624. doi: 10.1016/j.bbrc.2019.08.101. Epub 2019 Aug 23. PubMed 31451217.
Backbone
  Vector backbone: pTYF
  Backbone size w/o insert (bp): 7469
  Vector type: Lentiviral
Growth in bacteria
  Bacterial resistance: Ampicillin, 100 μg/mL
  Growth temperature: 37°C
  Growth strain: NEB Stable
  Copy number: High Copy
Gene/Insert 1
  Gene/Insert name: Venus
  Insert size (bp): 720
Gene/Insert 2
  Gene/Insert name: Gal4p65
  Insert size (bp): 1062
Terms and licenses: Academic/Nonprofit Terms; Industry Terms: Not Available to Industry
How to cite: pTYF-super-mfCCK-3.9k-Venus-WPRE was a gift from Shuji Kaneko (Addgene plasmid # 156391 ; http://n2t.net/addgene:156391 ; RRID:Addgene_156391)
